>Addgene plasmid #126444 | pcDNA3.1(+) Laccase2 MCS-mFndc3b Mutant miRNAs | addgene full sequence | sequence record 245088 | Addgene NGS Result
GACGGATCGGGAGATCTCCCGATCCCCTATGGTGCACTCTCAGTACAATCTGCTCTGATGCCGCATAGTT
AAGCCAGTATCTGCTCCCTGCTTGTGTGTTGGAGGTCGCTGAGTAGTGCGCGAGCAAAATTTAAGCTACA
ACAAGGCAAGGCTTGACCGACAATTGCATGAAGAATCTGCTTAGGGTTAGGCGTTTTGCGCTGCTTCGCG
ATGTACGGGCCAGATATACGCGTTGACATTGATTATTGACTAGTTATTAATAGTAATCAATTACGGGGTC
ATTAGTTCATAGCCCATATATGGAGTTCCGCGTTACATAACTTACGGTAAATGGCCCGCCTGGCTGACCG
CCCAACGACCCCCGCCCATTGACGTCAATAATGACGTATGTTCCCATAGTAACGCCAATAGGGACTTTCC
ATTGACGTCAATGGGTGGAGTATTTACGGTAAACTGCCCACTTGGCAGTACATCAAGTGTATCATATGCC
AAGTACGCCCCCTATTGACGTCAATGACGGTAAATGGCCCGCCTGGCATTATGCCCAGTACATGACCTTA
TGGGACTTTCCTACTTGGCAGTACATCTACGTATTAGTCATCGCTATTACCATGGTGATGCGGTTTTGGC
AGTACATCAATGGGCGTGGATAGCGGTTTGACTCACGGGGATTTCCAAGTCTCCACCCCATTGACGTCAA
TGGGAGTTTGTTTTGGCACCAAAATCAACGGGACTTTCCAAAATGTCGTAACAACTCCGCCCCATTGACG
CAAATGGGCGGTAGGCGTGTACGGTGGGAGGTCTATATAAGCAGAGCTCTCTGGCTAACTAGAGAACCCA
CTGCTTACTGGCTTATCGAAATTAATACGACTCACTATAGGGAGACCCAAGCTGGCTAGCGTTTAAACTT
AAGCTTGGTACCGAGCTCGGATCCACTAGTCCAGTGTGGTGGAATTCCATTGAGAAATGACTGAGTTCCG
GTGCTCTCAAGTCATTGATCTTTGTCGACTTTTATTTGGTCTCTGTAATAACGACTTCAAAAACATTAAA
TTCTGTTGCGAAGCCAGTAAGCTACAAAAAGAAAAAACAAGAGAGAATGCTATAGTCGTATAGTATAGTT
TCCCGACTATCTGATACCCATTACTTATCTAGGGGGAATGCGAACCCAAAATTTTATCAGTTTTCTCGGA
TATCGATAGATATTGGGGAATAAATTTAAATAAATAAATTTTGGGCGGGTTTAGGGCGTGGCAAAAAGTT
TTTTGGCAAATCGCTAGAAATTTACAAGACTTATAAAATTATGAAAAAATACAACAAAATTTTAAACACG
TGGGCGTGACAGTTTTGGGCGGTTTTAGGGCGTTAGAGTAGGCGAGGACAGGGTTACATCGACTAGGCTT
TGATCCTGATCAAGAATATATATACTTTATACCGCTTCCTTCTACATGTTACCTATTTTTCAACGAATCT
AGTATACCTTTTTACTGTACGATTTATGGGTATAATAATAAGCTAAATCGAGACTAAGTTTTATTGTTAT
ATATATTTTTTTTATTTTATGCAGAAATTAATTAAGTAGCAGGTTGAGGGCAATTCTCCATGAATGTACG
TCACCATGATGATGACCGACCAGATCCCCCTGGAATTGCCACGAGACGTCAATGGGGAGGTGGCCATGAT
GCCCCACTTGGTGAACGGAGAAGCAGCTGTCCAGGTAAGATTTGTTCCTGTTTTATTAATTGTTCTCCTT
TGTTTGTCTAAGATGAGTGAGCACTGAATGGAAGTTAGATGTGTTTGGCACCGGTGCATGATACAGTATA
ATTTCCAGCTTATTAATTATGGTTGTGTTTAATTATTTTTTAATGAATAAAAAGTATTCTATGGTTTTAA
TAAAAACGTTAGGTTATACCATTATGACGACCTTATTGAACCATTATATTGCCATGTACCCTTTGTATAA
CACTTTGAGGATACAACCAGAAAATAACCATTAGAACTTTTCTCTTTTTTGACAGGTCATTCTTGTCCAA
GTGAACCCTCCACTGACCTTTACCATCAGAGCCGAGGATGGGACACTTCAGTGCATCCAAGCCGCGGAGC
GTAAGTATTCAAAATTCCAAAATTTTTTACTAGAAATATTCGATTTTTTAATAGGCAGTTTCTATACTAT
TGTATACTATTGTAGATTCGTTGAAAAGTATGTAACAGGAAGAATAAAGCATTTCCGACCATGTAAAGTA
TATATATTCTTAATAAGGATCAATAGCCGAGTCGATCTCGCCATGTCCGTCTGTCTTATTGTTTTATTAC
CGCCGAGACATCAGGAACTATAAAAGCTAGAAGGATGAGTTTTAGCATACAGATTCTAGAGACAAGGACG
CAGAGCAAGTTTGTTGATCCATGCTGCCACGCTTTAACTTTCTCAAATTGCCCAAAACTGCCATGCCCAC
ATTTTTGAACTATTTTCGAAATTTTTTCATAATTGTATTACTCGTGTAAATTTCCATCAATTTGCCAAAA
AACTTTTTGTCACGCGTTAACGCCCTAAAGCCGCCAATTTGGTCACGCCCACACTATTGAGCAATTATCA
AATTTTTTCTCATTTTATTCCCCAATATCTATCGATATCCCCGATTATGAAATTATTAAATTTCGCGTTC
GCATTCACACTAGCTGAGTAACGAGTATCTGATAGTTGGGGAAATCGACTTATTTTTTATATACAATGAA
AATGAATTTAATCATATGAATATCGATTATAGCTTTTTATTTAATATGAATATTTATTTGGGCTTAAGGT
GTAACCTCCTCGACATAAGACTCACATGGCGCAGGCACATTGAAGACAAAAATACTCATTGTCGGGTCTC
GCACCCTCCAGCAGCACCTAAAATTATGTCTTCAATTATTGCCAACATTGGAGACACAATTAGTCTGTGG
CACCTCAGGCGGCCGCTCGAGTCTAGAGGGCCCGTTTAAACCCGCTGATCAGCCTCGACTGTGCCTTCTA
GTTGCCAGCCATCTGTTGTTTGCCCCTCCCCCGTGCCTTCCTTGACCCTGGAAGGTGCCACTCCCACTGT
CCTTTCCTAATAAAATGAGGAAATTGCATCGCATTGTCTGAGTAGGTGTCATTCTATTCTGGGGGGTGGG
GTGGGGCAGGACAGCAAGGGGGAGGATTGGGAAGACAATAGCAGGCATGCTGGGGATGCGGTGGGCTCTA
TGGCTTCTGAGGCGGAAAGAACCAGCTGGGGCTCTAGGGGGTATCCCC
[124 nt withheld, positions 3269-3392]
C
[91 nt withheld, positions 3394-3484]
A
[49 nt withheld, positions 3486-3534]
CCTTTGACGTTGGAGTCCACGTTCTTT
[37 nt withheld, positions 3562-3598]
ACCCTATCTCGGTCTATTCTTTTGATTTATAAGGGATTTTGCCGATTTCGGCCTATTGGTTAAAAAATGA
GCTGATTTAACAAAAATTTAACGCGAATTAATTCTGTGGAATGTGTGTCAGTTAGGGTGTGGAAAGTCCC
CAGGCTCCCCAGCAGGCAGAAGTATGCAAAGCATGCATCTCAATTAGTCAGCAACCAGGTGTGGAAAGTC
CCCAGGCTCCCCAGCAGGCAGAAGTATGCAAAGCATGCATCTCAATTAGTCAGCAACCATAGTCCCGCCC
CTAACTCCGCCCATCCCGCCCCTAACTCCGCCCAGTTCCGCCCATTCTCCGCCCCATGGCTGACTAATTT
TTTTTATTTATGCAGAGGCCGAGGCCGCCTCTGCCTCTGAGCTATTCCAGAAGTAGTGAGGAGGCTTTTT
TGGAGGCCTAGGCTTTTGCAAAAAGCTCCCGGGAGCTTGTATATCCATTTTCGGATCTGATCAAGAGACA
GGATGAGGATCGTTTCGCATGATTGAACAAGATGGATTGCACGCAGGTTCTCCGGCCGCTTGGGTGGAGA
GGCTATTCGGCTATGACTGGGCACAACAGACAATCGGCTGCTCTGATGCCGCCGTGTTCCGGCTGTCAGC
GCAGGGGCGCCCGGTTCTTTTTGTCAAGACCGACCTGTCCGGTGCCCTGAATGAACTGCAGGACGAGGCA
GCGCGGCTATCGTGGCTGGCCACGACGGGCGTTCCTTGCGCAGCTGTGCTCGACGTTGTCACTGAAGCGG
GAAGGGACTGGCTGCTATTGGGCGAAGTGCCGGGGCAGGATCTCCTGTCATCTCACCTTGCTCCTGCCGA
GAAAGTATCCATCATGGCTGATGCAATGCGGCGGCTGCATACGCTTGATCCGGCTACCTGCCCATTCGAC
CACCAAGCGAAACATCGCATCGAGCGAGCACGTACTCGGATGGAAGCCGGTCTTGTCGATCAGGATGATC
TGGACGAAGAGCATCAGGGGCTCGCGCCAGCCGAACTGTTCGCCAGGCTCAAGGCGCGCATGCCCGACGG
CGAGGATCTCGTCGTGACCCATGGCGATGCCTGCTTGCCGAATATCATGGTGGAAAATGGCCGCTTTTCT
GGATTCATCGACTGTGGCCGGCTGGGTGTGGCGGACCGCTATCAGGACATAGCGTTGGCTACCCGTGATA
TTGCTGAAGAGCTTGGCGGCGAATGGGCTGACCGCTTCCTCGTGCTTTACGGTATCGCCGCTCCCGATTC
GCAGCGCATCGCCTTCTATCGCCTTCTTGACGAGTTCTTCTGAGCGGGACTCTGGGGTTCGAAATGACCG
ACCAAGCGACGCCCAACCTGCCATCACGAGATTTCGATTCCACCGCCGCCTTCTATGAAAGGTTGGGCTT
CGGAATCGTTTTCCGGGACGCCGGCTGGATGATCCTCCAGCGCGGGGATCTCATGCTGGAGTTCTTCGCC
CACCCCAACTTGTTTATTGCAGCTTATAATGGTTACAAATAAAGCAATAGCATCACAAATTTCACAAATA
AAGCATTTTTTTCACTGCATTCTAGTTGTGGTTTGTCCAAACTCATCAATGTATCTTATCATGTCTGTAT
ACCGTCGACCTCTAGCTAGAGCTTGGCGTAATCATGGTCATAGCTGTTTCCTGTGTGAAATTGTTATCCG
CTCACAATTCCACACAACATACGAGCCGGAAGCATAAAGTGTAAAGCCTGGGGTGCCTAATGAGTGAGCT
AACTCACATTAATTGCGTTGCGCTCACTGCCCGCTTTCCAGTCGGGAAACCTGTCGTGCCAGCTGCATTA
ATGAATCGGCCAACGCGCGGGGAGAGGCGGTTTGCGTATTGGGCGCTCTTCCGCTTCCTCGCTCACTGAC
TCGCTGCGCTCGGTCGTTCGGCTGCGGCGAGCGGTATCAGCTCACTCAAAGGCGGTAATACGGTTATCCA
CAGAATCAGGGGATAACGCAGGAAAGAACATGTGAGCAAAAGGCCAGCAAAAGGCCAGGAACCGTAAAAA
GGCCGCGTTGCTGGCGTTTTTCCATAGGCTCCGCCCCCCTGACGAGCATCACAAAAATCGACGCTCAAGT
CAGAGGTGGCGAAACCCGACAGGACTATAAAGATACCAGGCGTTTCCCCCTGGAAGCTCCCTCGTGCGCT
CTCCTGTTCCGACCCTGCCGCTTACCGGATACCTGTCCGCCTTTCTCCCTTCGGGAAGCGTGGCGCTTTC
TCATAGCTCACGCTGTAGGTATCTCAGTTCGGTGTAGGTCGTTCGCTCCAAGCTGGGCTGTGTGCACGAA
CCCCCCGTTCAGCCCGACCGCTGCGCCTTATCCGGTAACTATCGTCTTGAGTCCAACCCGGTAAGACACG
ACTTATCGCCACTGGCAGCAGCCACTGGTAACAGGATTAGCAGAGCGAGGTATGTAGGCGGTGCTACAGA
GTTCTTGAAGTGGTGGCCTAACTACGGCTACACTAGAAGAACAGTATTTGGTATCTGCGCTCTGCTGAAG
CCAGTTACCTTCGGAAAAAGAGTTGGTAGCTCTTGATCCGGCAAACAAACCACCGCTGGTAGCGGTGGTT
TTTTTGTTTGCAAGCAGCAGATTACGCGCAGAAAAAAAGGATCTCAAGAAGATCCTTTGATCTTTTCTAC
GGGGTCTGACGCTCAGTGGAACGAAAACTCACGTTAAGGGATTTTGGTCATGAGATTATCAAAAAGGATC
TTCACCTAGATCCTTTTAAATTAAAAATGAAGTTTTAAATCAATCTAAAGTATATATGAGTAAACTTGGT
CTGACAGTTACCAATGCTTAATCAGTGAGGCACCTATCTCAGCGATCTGTCTATTTCGTTCATCCATAGT
TGCCTGACTCCCCGTCGTGTAGATAACTACGATACGGGAGGGCTTACCATCTGGCCCCAGTGCTGCAATG
ATACCGCGAGACCCACGCTCACCGGCTCCAGATTTATCAGCAATAAACCAGCCAGCCGGAAGGGCCGAGC
GCAGAAGTGGTCCTGCAACTTTATCCGCCTCCATCCAGTCTATTAATTGTTGCCGGGAAGCTAGAGTAAG
TAGTTCGCCAGTTAATAGTTTGCGCAACGTTGTTGCCATTGCTACAGGCATCGTGGTGTCACGCTCGTCG
TTTGGTATGGCTTCATTCAGCTCCGGTTCCCAACGATCAAGGCGAGTTACATGATCCCCCATGTTGTGCA
AAAAAGCGGTTAGCTCCTTCGGTCCTCCGATCGTTGTCAGAAGTAAGTTGGCCGCAGTGTTATCACTCAT
GGTTATGGCAGCACTGCATAATTCTCTTACTGTCATGCCATCCGTAAGATGCTTTTCTGTGACTGGTGAG
TACTCAACCAAGTCATTCTGAGAATAGTGTATGCGGCGACCGAGTTGCTCTTGCCCGGCGTCAATACGGG
ATAATACCGCGCCACATAGCAGAACTTTAAAAGTGCTCATCATTGGAAAACGTTCTTCGGGGCGAAAACT
CTCAAGGATCTTACCGCTGTTGAGATCCAGTTCGATGTAACCCACTCGTGCACCCAACTGATCTTCAGCA
TCTTTTACTTTCACCAGCGTTTCTGGGTGAGCAAAAACAGGAAGGCAAAATGCCGCAAAAAAGGGAATAA
GGGCGACACGGAAATGTTGAATACTCATACTCTTCCTTTTTCAATATTATTGAAGCATTTATCAGGGTTA
TTGTCTCATGAGCGGATACATATTTGAATGTATTTAGAAAAATAAACAAATAGGGGTTCCGCGCACATTT
CCCCGAAAAGTGCCACCTGACGTC
Features (pLannotate 1.2.2; 19 found; start..end, strand, type, name):
     28..80      -  misc_feature   bom (fragment): basis of mobility region from pBR322
    235..614     +  enhancer       CMV enhancer: human cytomegalovirus immediate early enhancer
    615..818     +  promoter       CMV promoter: human cytomegalovirus (CMV) immediate early promoter
    814..847     +  LTR            5' LTR (truncated) (fragment): truncated 5' long terminal repeat (LTR) from HIV-1
    863..881     +  promoter       T7 promoter: promoter for bacteriophage T7 RNA polymerase
   2999..3223    +  polyA_signal   bGH poly(A) signal: bovine growth hormone polyadenylation signal
   3227..3248    +  promoter       SV40 promoter (fragment): SV40 enhancer and early promoter
   3269..3697    +  rep_origin     f1 ori (sequence partly withheld): f1 bacteriophage origin of replication; arrow indicates direction of (+) strand synthesis
   3711..4040    +  promoter       SV40 promoter: SV40 enhancer and early promoter
   4107..4898    +  CDS            neo: KKA2_KLEPN - Also known as kan, nptII. Experimental evidence at protein level: Swiss-Prot protein existence level 1. Resistance to kanamycin, neomycin, paromomycin, ribostamycin, butirosin and gentamicin B. From Klebsiella pneumoniae.
   4922..5080    +  CDS            ble (fragment): BLE_KLEPN - Experimental evidence at protein level: Swiss-Prot protein existence level 1. Binding protein with a strong affinity to the bleomycin family of antibiotics. Binds to CL990; an antimitotic-antibiotic compound. From Klebsiella pneumoniae.
   5075..5196    +  polyA_signal   SV40 poly(A) signal: SV40 polyadenylation signal
   5269..5285    -  protein_bind   lac operator: The lac repressor binds to the lac operator to inhibit transcription in E. coli. This inhibition can be relieved by adding lactose or isopropyl-β-D-thiogalactopyranoside (IPTG). lac repressor encoded by lacI
   5293..5323    -  promoter       lac promoter: promoter for the E. coli lac operon
   5338..5359    -  protein_bind   CAP binding site: CAP binding activates transcription in the presence of cAMP. E. coli catabolite activator protein
   5372..5464    -  CDS            lacI (fragment): lac repressor; lacI; The lac repressor binds to the lac operator to inhibit transcription in E. coli. This inhibition can be relieved by adding lactose or isopropyl-β-D-thiogalactopyranoside (IPTG).
   5647..6235    -  rep_origin     ori: high-copy-number ColE1/pMB1/pBR322/pUC origin of replication
   6406..7266    -  CDS            AmpR: β-lactamase; bla; confers resistance to ampicillin, carbenicillin, and related antibiotics
   7267..7371    -  promoter       AmpR promoter: bla
