[The description below was written by a language model from this plasmid's Addgene catalogue record and pLannotate feature annotations shown in this document.]
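Description:
pcDNA3.1(+) Laccase2 MCS-mFndc3b Mutant miRNAs is a mammalian expression plasmid of about 7.4 kb built on the pcDNA3.1(+) Laccase2 MCS Exon backbone, a vector designed to produce circular RNAs in transfected cells. It is propagated in E. coli through a high-copy ColE1/pUC-type origin with ampicillin selection (AmpR under its own bla promoter), and it also carries an f1 origin. For selection in mammalian cells, an SV40 early promoter drives the neomycin phosphotransferase gene, terminated by an SV40 poly(A) signal, which confers G418 resistance. Short annotations such as the truncated HIV-1 LTR, ble, lacI and bom fragments appear to be partial matches within backbone sequence rather than functional elements.

The payload sits between the CMV enhancer/promoter (followed by a T7 promoter) and the bGH polyadenylation signal, a roughly 2.1 kb interval that the automated feature table leaves unannotated. According to the catalogue record, the mouse Fndc3b circular RNA exons were cloned there between PacI and SacII sites. As the backbone name indicates, the cloning site is associated with Laccase2 sequences; in this vector family these are flanking intronic segments that promote back-splicing, so that the inserted exons are joined head to tail into a circle. The circFndc3b exons are separated by a miniature intron derived from the mouse Jmjd1c gene. In this version the target sites for miR-93-3p, miR-258-5p and miR-412-3p are all mutated. That makes it suited to serve as a comparison construct for testing whether the effects of circFndc3b depend on binding these microRNAs. The associated work examined this circular RNA in cardiac repair after myocardial infarction.
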