Addgene plasmid #126444: pcDNA3.1(+) Laccase2 MCS-mFndc3b Mutant miRNAs
Purpose: Expresses a mutated version of mouse Fndc3b circular RNA with the miR-93-3p, miR-258-5p, and miR-412-3p target sites all mutated
Depositing lab: Jeremy Wilusz. Depositing organization: University of Pennsylvania. Publication: Circular RNA CircFndc3b modulates cardiac repair after myocardial infarction via FUS/VEGF-A axis. Garikipati VNS, Verma SK, Cheng Z, Liang D, Truongcao MM, Cimini M, Yue Y, Huang G, Wang C, Benedict C, Tang Y, Mallaredy V, Ibetti J, Grisanti L, Schumacher SM, Gao E, Rajan S, Wilusz JE, Goukassian D, Houser SR, Koch WJ, Kishore R. Nat Commun. 2019 Sep 20;10(1):4317. doi: 10.1038/s41467-019-11777-7. PubMed 31541092.
Backbone
  Vector backbone: pcDNA3.1(+) Laccase2 MCS Exon
  Total vector size (bp): 7399
  Vector type: Mammalian Expression
  Selectable markers: Neomycin (select with G418)
Growth in bacteria
  Bacterial resistance: Ampicillin, 100 μg/mL
  Growth temperature: 37°C
  Growth strain: DH5alpha
  Copy number: Unknown
Gene/Insert
  Gene/Insert name: Fndc3b
  Species: M. musculus (mouse)
  Mutation: circFndc3b exons are separated by a miniature intron derived from the mouse Jmjd1c gene
  Entrez Gene: Fndc3b (a.k.a. 1600019O04Rik, AW550168, Fad104, mKIAA4164)
  Promoter: CMV
  Cloning method: Restriction Enzyme; 5′ cloning site PacI (not destroyed); 3′ cloning site SacII (not destroyed)
  Sequencing primers: 5′ gatcctgatcaagaatatatatactttataccgcttcc
Terms and licenses: Academic/Nonprofit Terms; Industry Terms: Not Available to Industry
How to cite: pcDNA3.1(+) Laccase2 MCS-mFndc3b Mutant miRNAs was a gift from Jeremy Wilusz (Addgene plasmid # 126444 ; http://n2t.net/addgene:126444 ; RRID:Addgene_126444)
